Addgene plasmid #92228: pBEST-p70a-UTR1-NTerm 6xHis-zmADH-T500
Purpose: Expression of zmADH using the p70a promoter and UTR1
Depositing lab: Lital Alfonta. Depositing organization: Ben-Gurion University. Publication: Tuning of Recombinant Protein Expression in Escherichia coli by Manipulating Transcription, Translation Initiation Rates, and Incorporation of Noncanonical Amino Acids. Schlesinger O, Chemla Y, Heltberg M, Ozer E, Marshall R, Noireaux V, Jensen MH, Alfonta L. ACS Synth Biol. 2017 Mar 9. doi: 10.1021/acssynbio.7b00019. PubMed 28230975.
Backbone
  Vector backbone: pBEST
  Backbone manufacturer: Promega
  Backbone size w/o insert (bp): 2524
  Total vector size (bp): 3736
  Vector type: Bacterial Expression, Synthetic Biology ; Cell Free Protein Synthesis (CFPS)
Growth in bacteria
  Bacterial resistance: Ampicillin, 100 μg/mL
  Growth temperature: 37°C
  Growth strain: DH5alpha
  Copy number: High Copy
Gene/Insert
  Gene/Insert name: NTerm 6xHis Tagged zmADH (alt name: Zymomonas mobilis Alcohol dehydrogenase B (adhB))
  Species: zymomonas mobilis
  Insert size (bp): 1212
  GenBank ID: JX962698.1
  Promoter: p70a
  Tag / fusion protein: 6xHis (N terminal on insert)
  Cloning method: Restriction Enzyme; 5′ cloning site NcoI (not destroyed); 3′ cloning site XhoI (not destroyed)
  Sequencing primers: 5′ GTGAAGACTATCGCACCATCAG; 3′ GATAAAGAAGACAGTCATAAGTGC
Terms and licenses: Academic/Nonprofit Terms; Industry Terms: Not Available to Industry
How to cite: pBEST-p70a-UTR1-NTerm 6xHis-zmADH-T500 was a gift from Lital Alfonta (Addgene plasmid # 92228 ; http://n2t.net/addgene:92228 ; RRID:Addgene_92228)
