[The description below was written by a language model from this plasmid's Addgene catalogue record and pLannotate feature annotations shown in this document.]
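Description:
pBEST-p70a-UTR1-NTerm 6xHis-zmADH-T500 is a small (about 3.7 kb) bacterial expression plasmid built on the pBEST backbone, catalogued for synthetic biology and for cell-free protein synthesis as well as expression in E. coli. It replicates from a high-copy ColE1/pUC-type origin and is selected with ampicillin through a β-lactamase gene driven by its native bla promoter. A short fragment of a tetracycline-resistance gene lies downstream of the insert; it appears to be a non-functional backbone remnant.

The payload is the Zymomonas mobilis alcohol dehydrogenase B gene (adhB, "zmADH"), cloned between NcoI and XhoI sites that remain intact. Transcription is driven by the p70a promoter. The annotation software does not label this promoter as such, but it marks a bacteriophage lambda–derived segment (scored as a fragment of the lambda O gene) immediately upstream of the expression cassette, which may correspond to the promoter region. Translation initiation depends on UTR1, which coincides with the annotated strong ribosome binding site from phage T7 gene 10. The coding region begins with an N-terminal 6xHis tag (picked up by the software as a fragment of a composite tag), followed by a thrombin cleavage site and then the adhB open reading frame, allowing affinity purification and optional tag removal. The T500 element named in the construct is presumably the transcription terminator, though it is not annotated in the feature table.

According to the record, the plasmid serves to express zmADH from the p70a/UTR1 combination. It comes from work on tuning recombinant protein expression in E. coli by varying transcription and translation initiation rates.
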