Features (pLannotate 1.2.2; 9 found; start..end, strand, type, name):
    303..325     +  RBS            RBS: efficient ribosome binding site from bacteriophage T7 gene 10 (Olins and Rangwala, 1989)
    344..360     +  CDS            capTEV™ (fragment): composite tag for in vivo biotinylation, TEV protease cleavage, and 6xHis tagging
    371..388     +  CDS            thrombin site: thrombin recognition and cleavage site
    392..1540    +  CDS            adhB: ADH2_ZYMMO - Experimental evidence at protein level: Swiss-Prot protein existence level 1. From Zymomonas mobilis subsp. mobilis (strain ATCC 31821 / ZM4 / CP4).
   1580..1711    +  CDS            TcR (fragment): tetracycline efflux protein; tet; confers resistance to tetracycline
   1891..2479    -  rep_origin     ori: high-copy-number ColE1/pMB1/pBR322/pUC origin of replication
   2650..3510    -  CDS            AmpR: β-lactamase; bla; confers resistance to ampicillin, carbenicillin, and related antibiotics
   3511..3615    -  promoter       AmpR promoter: bla
   3717..274     +  CDS            O (fragment) (across the origin): VRPO_LAMBD - Protein inferred from homology: Swiss-Prot protein existence level 3. Necessary for the bidirectional replication of DNA. It interacts with the ori (origin of replication) region of the genome during the initiation of replication. From Escherichia phage lambda (Bacteriophage lambda).
>Addgene plasmid #92228 | pBEST-p70a-UTR1-NTerm 6xHis-zmADH-T500 | depositor full sequence | sequence record 177872 | pBEST-p70a-UTR1-NTerm 6xHis-zmADH-T500 sequence 3736 bps
CCAGCCAGAAAACGACCTTTCTGTGGTGAAACCGGATGCTGCAATTCAGAGCGGCAGCAAGTGGGGGACA
GCAGAAGACCTGACCGCCGCAGAGTGGATGTTTGACATGGTGAAGACTATCGCACCATCAGCCAGAAAAC
CGAATTTTGCTGGGTGGGCTAACGATATCCGCCTGATGCGTGAACGTGACGGACGTAACCACCGCGACAT
GTGTGTGCTGTTCCGCTGGGCATGCTGAGCTAACACCGTGCGTGTTGACAATTTTACCTCTGGCGGTGAT
AATGGTTGCAGCTAGCAATAATTTTGTTTAACTTTAAGAAGGAGATATACCATGGGCAGCAGCCATCATC
ATCATCATCACAGCAGCGGCCTGGTGCCGCGCGGCAGCCATATGGCTTCTTCAACTTTTTATATTCCTTT
CGTCAACGAAATGGGCGAAGGTTCGCTTGAAAAAGCAATCAAGGATCTTAACGGCAGCGGCTTTAAAAAT
GCCCTGATCGTTTCTGATGCTTTCATGAACAAATCCGGTGTTGTGAAGCAGGTTGCTGACCTGTTGAAAA
CACAGGGTATTAATTCTGCTGTTTATGATGGCGTTATGCCGAACCCGACTGTTACCGCAGTTCTGGAAGG
CCTTAAGATCCTGAAGGATAACAATTCAGACTTCGTCATCTCCCTCGGTGGTGGTTCTCCCCATGACTGC
GCCAAAGCCATCGCTCTGGTCGCAACCAATGGTGGTGAAGTCAAAGACTACGAAGGTATCGACAAATCTA
AGAAACCTGCCCTGCCTTTGATGTCAATCAACACGACGGCTGGTACGGCTTCTGAAATGACGCGTTTCTG
CATCATCACTGATGAAGTCCGTCACGTTAAGATGGCCATTGTTGACCGTCACGTTACCCCGATGGTTTCC
GTCAACGATCCTCTGTTGATGGTTGGTATGCCAAAAGGCCTGACCGCCGCCACCGGTATGGATGCTCTGA
CCCACGCATTTGAAGCTTATTCTTCAACGGCAGCTACTCCGATCACCGATGCTTGCGCTTTGAAAGCAGC
TTCCATGATCGCTAAGAATCTGAAGACCGCTTGCGACAACGGTAAGGATATGCCAGCTCGTGAAGCTATG
GCTTATGCCCAATTCCTCGCTGGTATGGCCTTCAACAACGCTTCGCTTGGTTATGTCCATGCTATGGCTC
ACCAGTTGGGCGGTTACTACAACCTGCCGCATGGTGTCTGCAACGCTGTTCTGCTTCCGCATGTTCTGGC
TTATAACGCCTCTGTCGTTGCTGGTCGTCTGAAAGACGTTGGTGTTGCTATGGGTCTCGATATCGCCAAT
CTCGGCGATAAAGAAGGCGCAGAAGCCACCATTCAGGCTGTTCGCGATCTGGCTGCTTCCATTGGTATTC
CAGCAAATCTGACCGAGCTGGGTGCTAAGAAAGAAGATGTGCCGCTTCTTGCTGACCACGCTCTGAAAGA
TGCTTGTGCTCTGACCAACCCGCGTCAGGGTGATCAGAAAGAAGTTGAAGAACTCTTCCTGAGCGCTTTC
TAACTCGAGCAAAGCCCGCCGAAAGGCGGGCTTTTCTGTGTCGACCGATGCCCTTGAGAGCCTTCAACCC
AGTCAGCTCCTTCCGGTGGGCGCGGGGCATGACTATCGTCGCCGCACTTATGACTGTCTTCTTTATCATG
CAACTCGTAGGACAGGTGCCGGCAGCGCTCTTCCGCTTCCTCGCTCACTGACTCGCTGCGCTCGGTCGTT
CGGCTGCGGCGAGCGGTATCAGCTCACTCAAAGGCGGTAATACGGTTATCCACAGAATCAGGGGATAACG
CAGGAAAGAACATGTGAGCAAAAGGCCAGCAAAAGGCCAGGAACCGTAAAAAGGCCGCGTTGCTGGCGTT
TTTCCATAGGCTCCGCCCCCCTGACGAGCATCACAAAAATCGACGCTCAAGTCAGAGGTGGCGAAACCCG
ACAGGACTATAAAGATACCAGGCGTTTCCCCCTGGAAGCTCCCTCGTGCGCTCTCCTGTTCCGACCCTGC
CGCTTACCGGATACCTGTCCGCCTTTCTCCCTTCGGGAAGCGTGGCGCTTTCTCAATGCTCACGCTGTAG
GTATCTCAGTTCGGTGTAGGTCGTTCGCTCCAAGCTGGGCTGTGTGCACGAACCCCCCGTTCAGCCCGAC
CGCTGCGCCTTATCCGGTAACTATCGTCTTGAGTCCAACCCGGTAAGACACGACTTATCGCCACTGGCAG
CAGCCACTGGTAACAGGATTAGCAGAGCGAGGTATGTAGGCGGTGCTACAGAGTTCTTGAAGTGGTGGCC
TAACTACGGCTACACTAGAAGGACAGTATTTGGTATCTGCGCTCTGCTGAAGCCAGTTACCTTCGGAAAA
AGAGTTGGTAGCTCTTGATCCGGCAAACAAACCACCGCTGGTAGCGGTGGTTTTTTTGTTTGCAAGCAGC
AGATTACGCGCAGAAAAAAAGGATCTCAAGAAGATCCTTTGATCTTTTCTACGGGGTCTGACGCTCAGTG
GAACGAAAACTCACGTTAAGGGATTTTGGTCATGAGATTATCAAAAAGGATCTTCACCTAGATCCTTTTA
AATTAAAAATGAAGTTTTAAATCAATCTAAAGTATATATGAGTAAACTTGGTCTGACAGTTACCAATGCT
TAATCAGTGAGGCACCTATCTCAGCGATCTGTCTATTTCGTTCATCCATAGTTGCCTGACTCCCCGTCGT
GTAGATAACTACGATACGGGAGGGCTTACCATCTGGCCCCAGTGCTGCAATGATACCGCGAGACCCACGC
TCACCGGCTCCAGATTTATCAGCAATAAACCAGCCAGCCGGAAGGGCCGAGCGCAGAAGTGGTCCTGCAA
CTTTATCCGCCTCCATCCAGTCTATTAATTGTTGCCGGGAAGCTAGAGTAAGTAGTTCGCCAGTTAATAG
TTTGCGCAACGTTGTTGCCATTGCTACAGGCATCGTGGTGTCACGCTCGTCGTTTGGTATGGCTTCATTC
AGCTCCGGTTCCCAACGATCAAGGCGAGTTACATGATCCCCCATGTTGTGCAAAAAAGCGGTTAGCTCCT
TCGGTCCTCCGATCGTTGTCAGAAGTAAGTTGGCCGCAGTGTTATCACTCATGGTTATGGCAGCACTGCA
TAATTCTCTTACTGTCATGCCATCCGTAAGATGCTTTTCTGTGACTGGTGAGTACTCAACCAAGTCATTC
TGAGAATAGTGTATGCGGCGACCGAGTTGCTCTTGCCCGGCGTCAATACGGGATAATACCGCGCCACATA
GCAGAACTTTAAAAGTGCTCATCATTGGAAAACGTTCTTCGGGGCGAAAACTCTCAAGGATCTTACCGCT
GTTGAGATCCAGTTCGATGTAACCCACTCGTGCACCCAACTGATCTTCAGCATCTTTTACTTTCACCAGC
GTTTCTGGGTGAGCAAAAACAGGAAGGCAAAATGCCGCAAAAAAGGGAATAAGGGCGACACGGAAATGTT
GAATACTCATACTCTTCCTTTTTCAATATTATTGAAGCATTTATCAGGGTTATTGTCTCATGAGCGGATA
CATATTTGAATGTATTTAGAAAAATAAACAAATAGGGGTTCCGCGCACATTTCCCCGAAAAGTGCCACCT
GACGTCTAAGAAACCATTATTATCATGACATTAACCTATAAAAATAGGCGTATCACGAGGCCCTTTCGTC
TTCAAGAATTCTGGCGAATCCTCTGA
