Features (pLannotate 1.2.2; 9 found; start..end, strand, type, name):
    303..325     +  RBS            RBS: efficient ribosome binding site from bacteriophage T7 gene 10 (Olins and Rangwala, 1989)
    344..360     +  CDS            capTEV™ (fragment): composite tag for in vivo biotinylation, TEV protease cleavage, and 6xHis tagging
    371..388     +  CDS            thrombin site: thrombin recognition and cleavage site
    392..1540    +  CDS            adhB: ADH2_ZYMMO - Experimental evidence at protein level: Swiss-Prot protein existence level 1. From Zymomonas mobilis subsp. mobilis (strain ATCC 31821 / ZM4 / CP4).
   1580..1711    +  CDS            TcR (fragment): tetracycline efflux protein; tet; confers resistance to tetracycline
   1891..2479    -  rep_origin     ori: high-copy-number ColE1/pMB1/pBR322/pUC origin of replication
   2650..3510    -  CDS            AmpR: β-lactamase; bla; confers resistance to ampicillin, carbenicillin, and related antibiotics
   3511..3615    -  promoter       AmpR promoter: bla
   3717..274     +  CDS            O (fragment) (across the origin): VRPO_LAMBD - Protein inferred from homology: Swiss-Prot protein existence level 3. Necessary for the bidirectional replication of DNA. It interacts with the ori (origin of replication) region of the genome during the initiation of replication. From Escherichia phage lambda (Bacteriophage lambda).
>Addgene plasmid #92228 | pBEST-p70a-UTR1-NTerm 6xHis-zmADH-T500 | addgene full sequence | sequence record 182659 | Addgene NGS Result
CCAGCCAGAAAACGACCTTTCTGTGGTGAAACCGGATGCTGCAATTCAGAGCGCCAGCAAGTGGGGGACA
GCAGAAGACCTGACCGCCGCAGAGTGGATGTTTGACATGGTGAAGACTATCGCACCATCAGCCAGAAAAC
CGAATTTTGCTGGGTGGGCTAACGATATCCGCCTGATGCGTGAACGTGACGGACGTAACCACCGCGACAT
GTGTGTGCTGTTCCGCTGGGCATGCTGAGCTAACACCGTGCGTGTTGACAATTTTACCTCTGGCGGTGAT
AATGGTTGCAGCTAGCAATAATTTTGTTTAACTTTAAGAAGGAGATATACCATGGGCAGCAGCCATCATC
ATCATCATCACAGCAGCGGCCTGGTGCCGCGCGGCAGCCATATGGCTTCTTCAACTTTTTATATTCCTTT
CGTCAACGAAATGGGCGAAGGTTCGCTTGAAAAAGCAATCAAGGATCTTAACGGCAGCGGCTTTAAAAAT
GCCCTGATCGTTTCTGATGCTTTCATGAACAAATCCGGTGTTGTGAAGCAGGTTGCTGACCTGTTGAAAA
CACAGGGTATTAATTCTGCTGTTTATGATGGCGTTATGCCGAACCCGACTGTTACCGCAGTTCTGGAAGG
CCTTAAGATCCTGAAGGATAACAATTCAGACTTCGTCATCTCCCTCGGTGGTGGTTCTCCCCATGACTGC
GCCAAAGCCATCGCTCTGGTCGCAACCAATGGTGGTGAAGTCAAAGACTACGAAGGTATCGACAAATCTA
AGAAACCTGCCCTGCCTTTGATGTCAATCAACACGACGGCTGGTACGGCTTCTGAAATGACGCGTTTCTG
CATCATCACTGATGAAGTCCGTCACGTTAAGATGGCCATTGTTGACCGTCACGTTACCCCGATGGTTTCC
GTCAACGATCCTCTGTTGATGGTTGGTATGCCAAAAGGCCTGACCGCCGCCACCGGTATGGATGCTCTGA
CCCACGCATTTGAAGCTTATTCTTCAACGGCAGCTACTCCGATCACCGATGCTTGCGCTTTGAAAGCAGC
TTCCATGATCGCTAAGAATCTGAAGACCGCTTGCGACAACGGTAAGGATATGCCAGCTCGTGAAGCTATG
GCTTATGCCCAATTCCTCGCTGGTATGGCCTTCAACAACGCTTCGCTTGGTTATGTCCATGCTATGGCTC
ACCAGTTGGGCGGTTACTACAACCTGCCGCATGGTGTCTGCAACGCTGTTCTGCTTCCGCATGTTCTGGC
TTATAACGCCTCTGTCGTTGCTGGTCGTCTGAAAGACGTTGGTGTTGCTATGGGTCTCGATATCGCCAAT
CTCGGCGATAAAGAAGGCGCAGAAGCCACCATTCAGGCTGTTCGCGATCTGGCTGCTTCCATTGGTATTC
CAGCAAATCTGACCGAGCTGGGTGCTAAGAAAGAAGATGTGCCGCTTCTTGCTGACCACGCTCTGAAAGA
TGCTTGTGCTCTGACCAACCCGCGTCAGGGTGATCAGAAAGAAGTTGAAGAACTCTTCCTGAGCGCTTTC
TAACTCGAGCAAAGCCCGCCGAAAGGCGGGCTTTTCTGTGTCGACCGATGCCCTTGAGAGCCTTCAACCC
AGTCAGCTCCTTCCGGTGGGCGCGGGGCATGACTATCGTCGCCGCACTTATGACTGTCTTCTTTATCATG
CAACTCGTAGGACAGGTGCCGGCAGCGCTCTTCCGCTTCCTCGCTCACTGACTCGCTGCGCTCGGTCGTT
CGGCTGCGGCGAGCGGTATCAGCTCACTCAAAGGCGGTAATACGGTTATCCACAGAATCAGGGGATAACG
CAGGAAAGAACATGTGAGCAAAAGGCCAGCAAAAGGCCAGGAACCGTAAAAAGGCCGCGTTGCTGGCGTT
TTTCCATAGGCTCCGCCCCCCTGACGAGCATCACAAAAATCGACGCTCAAGTCAGAGGTGGCGAAACCCG
ACAGGACTATAAAGATACCAGGCGTTTCCCCCTGGAAGCTCCCTCGTGCGCTCTCCTGTTCCGACCCTGC
CGCTTACCGGATACCTGTCCGCCTTTCTCCCTTCGGGAAGCGTGGCGCTTTCTCATAGCTCACGCTGTAG
GTATCTCAGTTCGGTGTAGGTCGTTCGCTCCAAGCTGGGCTGTGTGCACGAACCCCCCGTTCAGCCCGAC
CGCTGCGCCTTATCCGGTAACTATCGTCTTGAGTCCAACCCGGTAAGACACGACTTATCGCCACTGGCAG
CAGCCACTGGTAACAGGATTAGCAGAGCGAGGTATGTAGGCGGTGCTACAGAGTTCTTGAAGTGGTGGCC
TAACTACGGCTACACTAGAAGAACAGTATTTGGTATCTGCGCTCTGCTGAAGCCAGTTACCTTCGGAAAA
AGAGTTGGTAGCTCTTGATCCGGCAAACAAACCACCGCTGGTAGCGGTGGTTTTTTTGTTTGCAAGCAGC
AGATTACGCGCAGAAAAAAAGGATCTCAAGAAGATCCTTTGATCTTTTCTACGGGGTCTGACGCTCAGTG
GAACGAAAACTCACGTTAAGGGATTTTGGTCATGAGATTATCAAAAAGGATCTTCACCTAGATCCTTTTA
AATTAAAAATGAAGTTTTAAATCAATCTAAAGTATATATGAGTAAACTTGGTCTGACAGTTACCAATGCT
TAATCAGTGAGGCACCTATCTCAGCGATCTGTCTATTTCGTTCATCCATAGTTGCCTGACTCCCCGTCGT
GTAGATAACTACGATACGGGAGGGCTTACCATCTGGCCCCAGTGCTGCAATGATACCGCGAGACCCACGC
TCACCGGCTCCAGATTTATCAGCAATAAACCAGCCAGCCGGAAGGGCCGAGCGCAGAAGTGGTCCTGCAA
CTTTATCCGCCTCCATCCAGTCTATTAATTGTTGCCGGGAAGCTAGAGTAAGTAGTTCGCCAGTTAATAG
TTTGCGCAACGTTGTTGCCATTGCTACAGGCATCGTGGTGTCACGCTCGTCGTTTGGTATGGCTTCATTC
AGCTCCGGTTCCCAACGATCAAGGCGAGTTACATGATCCCCCATGTTGTGCAAAAAAGCGGTTAGCTCCT
TCGGTCCTCCGATCGTTGTCAGAAGTAAGTTGGCCGCAGTGTTATCACTCATGGTTATGGCAGCACTGCA
TAATTCTCTTACTGTCATGCCATCCGTAAGATGCTTTTCTGTGACTGGTGAGTACTCAACCAAGTCATTC
TGAGAATAGTGTATGCGGCGACCGAGTTGCTCTTGCCCGGCGTCAACACGGGATAATACCGCGCCACATA
GCAGAACTTTAAAAGTGCTCATCATTGGAAAACGTTCTTCGGGGCGAAAACTCTCAAGGATCTTACCGCT
GTTGAGATCCAGTTCGATGTAACCCACTCGTGCACCCAACTGATCTTCAGCATCTTTTACTTTCACCAGC
GTTTCTGGGTGAGCAAAAACAGGAAGGCAAAATGCCGCAAAAAAGGGAATAAGGGCGACACGGAAATGTT
GAATACTCATACTCTTCCTTTTTCAATATTATTGAAGCATTTATCAGGGTTATTGTCTCATGAGCGGATA
CATATTTGAATGTATTTAGAAAAATAAACAAATAGGGGTTCCGCGCACATTTCCCCGAAAAGTGCCACCT
GACGTCTAAGAAACCATTATTATCATGACATTAACCTATAAAAATAGGCGTATCACGAGGCCCTTTCGTC
TTCAAGAATTCTGGCGAATCCTCTGA
